>Addgene plasmid #169889 | pCW57.1 blast OFF 3xflag IREB2 | addgene full sequence | sequence record 333142 | Addgene NGS Result
CTATCAGTGATAGAGAACGTATGTCGAGTTTACTCCCTATCAGTGATAGAGAACGATGTCGAGTTTACTC
CCTATCAGTGATAGAGAACGTATGTCGAGTTTACTCCCTATCAGTGATAGAGAACGTATGTCGAGTTTAC
TCCCTATCAGTGATAGAGAACGTATGTCGAGTTTATCCCTATCAGTGATAGAGAACGTATGTCGAGTTTA
CTCCCTATCAGTGATAGAGAACGTATGTCGAGGTAGGCGTGTACGGTGGGAGGCCTATATAAGCAGAGCT
CGTTTAGTGAACCGTCAGATCGCCTGGAGAATTGGCTAGCCTCGAGACATGGACTACAAAGACCATGACG
GTGATTATAAAGATCATGACATCGATTACAAGGATGACGATGACAAGATGGACGCCCCAAAAGCAGGATA
CGCCTTTGAGTACCTTATTGAAACATTAAATGACAGTTCACATAAGAAGTTCTTCGATGTATCTAAACTT
GGCACCAAGTATGATGTTCTGCCTTACTCAATACGGGTCTTGTTGGAAGCTGCTGTACGAAATTGTGATG
GCTTTTTAATGAAGAAGGAAGATGTTATGAACATTTTAGACTGGAAAACCAAACAAAGCAATGTTGAAGT
GCCCTTTTTCCCTGCCCGTGTTCTTCTTCAAGATTTTACTGGAATACCAGCAATGGTGGATTTTGCTGCT
ATGAGGGAGGCAGTGAAAACTCTTGGAGGTGATCCTGAGAAAGTCCATCCTGCTTGTCCGACAGATCTTA
CAGTTGACCATTCTTTACAAATTGACTTCAGTAAATGTGCAATACAGAATGCACCGAACCCAGGCGGTGG
TGACCTGCAGAAAGCAGGAAAGCTCTCTCCACTTAAAGTGCAGCCTAAGAAGCTTCCCTGCAGAGGCCAG
ACTACCTGCCGAGGATCTTGTGATTCTGGAGAACTAGGCCGAAACTCAGGAACATTTTCTTCGCAGATTG
AGAATACACCCATCCTGTGTCCTTTTCATTTGCAACCAGTGCCTGAACCTGAAACAGTGTTAAAAAATCA
AGAAGTAGAATTCGGCAGAAATCGAGAGAGGCTTCAGTTTTTTAAGTGGAGTTCAAGAGTTTTTAAGAAT
GTGGCAGTGATCCCTCCTGGGACCGGGATGGCCCATCAAATAAACTTAGAATATTTGTCAAGAGTGGTTT
TTGAAGAAAAAGACCTCCTCTTCCCAGACAGTGTAGTCGGCACAGATTCACACATAACGATGGTGAATGG
TTTAGGGATTCTGGGGTGGGGGGTTGGAGGCATTGAAACAGAAGCAGTTATGCTTGGTCTGCCAGTTTCT
CTTACTTTACCAGAGGTGGTTGGATGTGAGTTAACTGGGTCATCAAACCCTTTTGTTACATCCATAGATG
TTGTTCTTGGTATTACAAAGCACCTCAGGCAAGTAGGAGTGGCTGGAAAGTTTGTTGAGTTTTTTGGAAG
TGGAGTTTCACAATTATCTATAGTTGATCGAACTACAATAGCAAACATGTGTCCGGAATATGGTGCTATC
CTCAGCTTTTTCCCTGTTGACAATGTGACATTAAAACATTTAGAACATACAGGTTTTAGCAAAGCCAAAC
TCGAATCAATGGAAACATACCTTAAAGCTGTGAAATTGTTTCGAAATGACCAGAATTCTTCAGGAGAACC
TGAATACTCCCAGGTGATCCAGATTAATCTGAATTCAATAGTTCCATCTGTTAGTGGTCCAAAAAGACCT
CAGGATAGAGTTGCTGTGACAGATATGAAAAGCGATTTCCAGGCTTGCTTAAATGAAAAGGTTGGATTTA
AAGGCTTCCAAATTGCAGCTGAAAAACAAAAGGATATTGTCTCCATTCATTATGAAGGAAGTGAATATAA
GCTGTCTCATGGATCAGTGGTCATTGCTGCAGTTATCAGTTGTACCAATAATTGCAATCCATCTGTCATG
CTTGCTGCAGGTCTTTTGGCTAAAAAGGCTGTTGAAGCTGGTCTGCGTGTTAAACCTTATATAAGAACAA
GTTTATCTCCAGGCAGTGGGATGGTTACACATTACCTCAGTTCAAGTGGAGTATTACCATATCTAAGTAA
GCTTGGATTTGAAATCGTTGGCTATGGATGTTCAACTTGTGTGGGAAATACAGCACCCTTATCAGACGCA
GTTTTAAATGCAGTAAAACAGGGTGATTTGGTTACCTGTGGAATTTTATCTGGAAACAAAAATTTTGAAG
GTCGTCTTTGTGATTGTGTTCGTGCCAATTATCTTGCCTCTCCACCCTTAGTGGTAGCTTATGCCATAGC
AGGCACAGTGAATATAGATTTCCAGACAGAACCTTTAGGTACTGACCCCACCGGCAAGAACATTTACCTG
CATGATATTTGGCCTAGTCGAGAAGAAGTTCATCGAGTAGAGGAAGAACATGTTATACTATCCATGTTTA
AAGCATTAAAAGATAAAATAGAAATGGGGAATAAACGGTGGAATTCCTTAGAAGCACCGGATTCAGTTTT
GTTTCCATGGGACTTAAAGTCTACTTATATCAGATGCCCTTCATTTTTTGATAAACTTACCAAAGAGCCA
ATTGCACTCCAGGCTATTGAAAATGCCCATGTCTTATTATATTTGGGAGACTCTGTCACAACAGATCATA
TATCACCTGCAGGAAGTATCGCTAGGAATAGTGCTGCCGCTAAGTATTTGACAAACAGAGGCCTTACCCC
TCGTGAATTCAACTCTTACGGAGCTCGAAGAGGTAATGATGCTGTAATGACAAGAGGCACTTTTGCAAAT
ATCAAGCTTTTTAATAAGTTTATTGGAAAACCAGCTCCTAAAACAATTCATTTTCCATCAGGACAGACGC
TAGATGTATTTGAGGCTGCAGAGCTGTACCAGAAAGAAGGTATCCCACTGATTATTTTAGCAGGAAAGAA
ATATGGTTCAGGAAACTCCAGAGACTGGGCTGCCAAAGGACCGTATTTACTGGGTGTGAAAGCTGTTTTG
GCTGAAAGTTATGAAAAAATACACAAAGATCATTTGATTGGAATTGGCATAGCTCCACTTCAGTTCCTTC
CAGGAGAAAATGCAGATTCCTTGGGCCTCTCCGGTAGAGAAACATTTTCTTTAACATTTCCTGAAGAACT
GTCTCCTGGAATTACATTGAATATACAGACAAGCACTGGAAAAGTATTCAGCGTGATTGCTTCGTTTGAA
GATGATGTGGAAATAACATTATACAAACATGGAGGATTATTAAACTTTGTGGCACGAAAATTCTCATAGT
ATCGCGGCCGCGTCGACCGTTCAGCTGCTTATGCTGCTCGTTGGGTGGCAAAATCCCTTGTTAAAGGAGG
TCTGTGCCGGAGAGTTCTTGTTCAGGTCTCTTATGCTATTGGAGTTTCTCATCCATTATCTATCTCCATT
TTCCATTATGGTACCTCTCAGAAGAGTGAGAGAGAGCTATTAGAGATTGTGAAGAAGAATTTCGATCTCC
GCCCTGGGGTCATTGTCAGGGATCTGGATCTGAAGAAGCCAATTTATCAGAGGACTGCAGCCTATGGCCA
CTTTGGTAGGGACAGCTTCCCATGGGAAGTGCCCAAAAAGCTTAAATATTGAGGTCCGGGGTTGGGGTTG
CGCCTTTTCCAAGGCAGCCCTGGGTTTGCGCAGGGACGCGGCTGCTCTGGGCGTGGTTCCGGGAAACGCA
GCGGCGCCGACCCTGGGTCTCGCACATTCTTCACGTCCGTTCGCAGCGTCACCCGGATCTTCGCCGCTAC
CCTTGTGGGCCCCCCGGCGACGCTTCCTGCTCCGCCCCTAAGTCGGGAAGGTTCCTTGCGGTTCGCGGCG
TGCCGGACGTGACAAACGGAAGCCGCACGTCTCACTAGTACCCTCGCAGACGGACAGCGCCAGGGAGCAA
TGGCAGCGCGCCGACCGCGATGGGCTGTGGCCAATAGCGGCTGCTCAGCAGGGCGCGCCGAGAGCAGCGG
CCGGGAAGGGGCGGTGCGGGAGGCGGGGTGTGGGGCGGTAGTGTGGGCCCTGTTCCTGCCCGCGCGGTGT
TCCGCATTCTGCAAGCCTCCGGAGCGCACGTCGGCAGTCGGCTCCCTCGTTGACCGAATCACCGACCTCT
CTCCCCAGCAATTCACCATGGTTCCTTTGTCTCAAGAAGAATCCACCCTCATTGAAAGAGCAACGGCTAC
AATCAACAGCATCCCCATCTCTGAAGACTACAGCGTCGCCAGCGCAGCTCTCTCTAGCGACGGCCGCATC
TTCACTGGTGTCAATGTATATCATTTTACTGGGGGACCTTGTGCAGAACTCGTGGTGCTGGGCACTGCTG
CTGCTGCGGCAGCTGGCAACCTGACTTGTATCGTCGCGATCGGAAATGAGAACAGGGGCATCTTGAGCCC
CTGCGGACGGTGCCGACAGGTGCTTCTCGATCTGCATCCTGGGATCAAAGCCATAGTGAAGGACAGTGAT
GGACAGCCGACGGCAGTTGGGATTCGTGAATTGCTGCCCTCTGGTTATGTGTGGGAGGGCCCCGGTGCCG
AAGGTAGAGGTTCTCTCCTCACTTGTGGTGATGTTGAAGAAAACCCTGGTCCAATGTCTAGACTGGACAA
GAGCAAAGTCATAAACTCTGCTCTGGAATTACTCAATGAAGTCGGTATCGAAGGCCTGACGACAAGGAAA
CTCGCTCAAAAGCTGGGAGTTGAGCAGCCTACCCTGTACTGGCACGTGAAGAACAAGCGGGCCCTGCTCG
ATGCCCTGGCAATCGAGATGCTGGACAGGCATCATACCCACTTCTGCCCCCTGGAAGGCGAGTCATGGCA
AGACTTTCTGCGGAACAACGCCAAGTCATTCCGCTGTGCTCTCCTCTCACATCGCGACGGGGCTAAAGTG
CATCTCGGCACCCGCCCAACAGAGAAACAGTACGAAACCCTGGAAAATCAGCTCGCGTTCCTGTGTCAGC
AAGGCTTCTCCCTGGAGAACGCACTGTACGCTCTGTCCGCCGTGGGCCACTTTACACTGGGCTGCGTATT
GGAGGATCAGGAGCATCAAGTAGCAAAAGAGGAAAGAGAGACACCTACCACCGATTCTATGCCCCCACTT
CTGAGACAAGCAATTGAGCTGTTCGACCATCAGGGAGCCGAACCTGCCTTCCTTTTCGGCCTGGAACTAA
TCATATGTGGCCTGGAGAAACAGCTAAAGTGCGAAAGCGGCGGGCCGGCCGACGCCCTTGACGATTTTGA
CTTAGACATGCTCCCAGCCGATGCCCTTGACGACTTTGACCTTGATATGCTGCCTGCTGACGCTCTTGAC
GATTTTGACCTTGACATGCTCCCCGGGTAACTAAGTAAGGATCGATCCAAGATATCGTATTCTTAACTAT
GTTGCTCCTTTTACGCTATGTGGATACGCTGCTTTAATGCCTTTGTATCATGCTATTGCTTCCCGTATGG
CTTTCATTTTCTCCTCCTTGTATAAATCCTGGTTGCTGTCTCTTTATGAGGAGTTGTGGCCCGTTGTCAG
GCAACGTGGCGTGGTGTGCACTGTGTTTGCTGACGCAACCCCCACTGGTTGGGGCATTGCCACCACCTGT
CAGCTCCTTTCCGGGACTTTCGCTTTCCCCCTCCCTATTGCCACGGCGGAACTCATCGCCGCCTGCCTTG
CCCGCTGCTGGACAGGGGCTCGGCTGTTGGGCACTGACAATTCCGTGGTGTTGTCGGGGAAGCTGACGTC
CTTTCCATGGCTGCTCGCCTGTGTTGCCACCTGGATTCTGCGCGGGACGTCCTTCTGCTACGTCCCTTCG
GCCCTCAATCCAGCGGACCTTCCTTCCCGCGGCCTGCTGCCGGCTCTGCGGCCTCTTCCGCGTCTTCGCC
TTCGCCCTCAGACGAGTCGGATCTCCCTTTGGGCCGCCTCCCCGCCTGTTTCGCCTCGGCGTCCGGACTA
GAGGTACCTTTAAGACCAATGACTTACAAGGCAGCTGTAGATCTTAGCCACTTTTTAAAAGAAAAGGGGG
GACTGGAAGGGCTAATTCACTCCCAACGAAGACAAGATCTGCTTTTTGCTTGTACTGGGTCTCTCTGGTT
AGACCAGATCTGAGCCTGGGAGCTCTCTGGCTAACTAGGGAACCCACTGCTTAAGCCTCAATAAAGCTTG
CCTTGAGTGCTTCAAGTAGTGTGTGCCCGTCTGTTGTGTGACTCTGGTAACTAGAGATCCCTCAGACCCT
TTTAGTCAGTGTGGAAAATCTCTAGCAGTAGTAGTTCATGTCATCTTATTATTCAGTATTTATAACTTGC
AAAGAAATGAATATCAGAGAGTGAGAGGAACTTGTTTATTGCAGCTTATAATGGTTACAAATAAAGCAAT
AGCATCACAAATTTCACAAATAAAGCATTTTTTTCACTGCATTCTAGTTGTGGTTTGTCCAAACTCATCA
ATGTATCTTATCATGTCTGGCTCTAGCTATCCCGCCCCTAACTCCGCCCATCCCGCCCCTAACTCCGCCC
AGTTCCGCCCATTCTCCGCCCCATGGCTGACTAATTTTTTTTATTTATGCAGAGGCCGAGGCCGCCTCGG
CCTCTGAGCTATTCCAGAAGTAGTGAGGAGGCTTTTTTGGAGGCCTTTCAAATATGTATCCGCTCATGAG
ACAATAACCCTGATAAATGCTTCAATAATATTGAAAAAGGAAGAGTATGAGTATTCAACATTTCCGTGTC
GCCCTTATTCCCTTTTTTGCGGCATTTTGCCTTCCTGTTTTTGCTCACCCAGAAACGCTGGTGAAAGTAA
AAGATGCTGAAGATCAGTTGGGTGCACGAGTGGGTTACATCGAACTGGATCTCAACAGCGGTAAGATCCT
TGAGAGTTTTCGCCCCGAAGAACGTTTTCCAATGATGAGCACTTTTAAAGTTCTGCTATGTGGCGCGGTA
TTATCCCGTATTGACGCCGGGCAAGAGCAACTCGGTCGCCGCATACACTATTCTCAGAATGACTTGGTTG
AGTACTCACCAGTCACAGAAAAGCATCTTACGGATGGCATGACAGTAAGAGAATTATGCAGTGCTGCCAT
AACCATGAGTGATAACACTGCGGCCAACTTACTTCTGACAACGATCGGAGGACCGAAGGAGCTAACCGCT
TTTTTGCACAACATGGGGGATCATGTAACTCGCCTTGATCGTTGGGAACCGGAGCTGAATGAAGCCATAC
CAAACGACGAGCGTGACACCACGATGCCTGTAGCAATGGCAACAACGTTGCGCAAACTATTAACTGGCGA
ACTACTTACTCTAGCTTCCCGGCAACAATTAATAGACTGGATGGAGGCGGATAAAGTTGCAGGACCACTT
CTGCGCTCGGCCCTTCCGGCTGGCTGGTTTATTGCTGATAAATCTGGAGCCGGTGAGCGTGGGTCTCGCG
GTATCATTGCAGCACTGGGGCCAGATGGTAAGCCCTCCCGTATCGTAGTTATCTACACGACGGGGAGTCA
GGCAACTATGGATGAACGAAATAGACAGATCGCTGAGATAGGTGCCTCACTGATTAAGCATTGGTAACTG
TCAGACCAAGTTTACTCATATATACTTTAGATTGATTTAAAACTTCATTTTTAATTTAAAAGGATCTAGG
TGAAGATCCTTTTTGATAATCTCATGACCAAAATCCCTTAACGTGAGTTTTCGTTCCACTGAGCGTCAGA
CCCCGTAGAAAAGATCAAAGGATCTTCTTGAGATCCTTTTTTTCTGCGCGTAATCTGCTGCTTGCAAACA
AAAAAACCACCGCTACCAGCGGTGGTTTGTTTGCCGGATCAAGAGCTACCAACTCTTTTTCCGAAGGTAA
CTGGCTTCAGCAGAGCGCAGATACCAAATACTGTTCTTCTAGTGTAGCCGTAGTTAGGCCACCACTTCAA
GAACTCTGTAGCACCGCCTACATACCTCGCTCTGCTAATCCTGTTACCAGTGGCTGCTGCCAGTGGCGAT
AAGTCGTGTCTTACCGGGTTGGACTCAAGACGATAGTTACCGGATAAGGCGCAGCGGTCGGGCTGAACGG
GGGGTTCGTGCACACAGCCCAGCTTGGAGCGAACGACCTACACCGAACTGAGATACCTACAGCGTGAGCT
ATGAGAAAGCGCCACGCTTCCCGAAGGGAGAAAGGCGGACAGGTATCCGGTAAGCGGCAGGGTCGGAACA
GGAGAGCGCACGAGGGAGCTTCCAGGGGGAAACGCCTGGTATCTTTATAGTCCTGTCGGGTTTCGCCACC
TCTGACTTGAGCGTCGATTTTTGTGATGCTCGTCAGGGGGGCGGAGCCTATGGAAAAACGCCAGCAACGC
GGCCTTTTTACGGTTCCTGGCCTTTTGCTGGCCTTTTGCTCACATGTTCTTTCCTGCGTTATCCCCTGAT
TCTGTGGATAACCGTATTACCGCCTTTGAGTGAGCTGATACCGCTCGCCGCAGCCGAACGACCGAGCGCA
GCGAGTCAGTGAGCGAGGAAGCGGAAGAGCGCCCAATACGCAAACCGCCTCTCCCCGCGCGTTGGCCGAT
TCATTAATGCAGCTGGCACGACAGGTTTCCCGACTGGAAAGCGGGCAGTGAGCGCAACGCAATTAATGTG
AGTTAGCTCACTCATTAGGCACCCCAGGCTTTACACTTTATGCTTCCGGCTCGTATGTTGTGTGGAATTG
TGAGCGGATAACAATTTCACACAGGAAACAGCTATGACCATGATTACGCCAAGCGCGCAATTAACCCTCA
CTAAAGGGAACAAAAGCTGGAGCTGCAAGCTTAATGTAGTCTTATGCAATACTCTTGTAGTCTTGCAACA
TGGTAACGATGAGTTAGCAACATGCCTTACAAGGAGAGAAAAAGCACCGTGCATGCCGATTGGTGGAAGT
AAGGTGGTACGATCGTGCCTTATTAGGAAGGCAACAGACGGGTCTGACATGGATTGGACGAACCACTGAA
TTGCCGCATTGCAGAGATATTGTATTTAAGTGCCTAGCTCGATACATAAACGGGTCTCTCTGGTTAGACC
AGATCTGAGCCTGGGAGCTCTCTGGCTAACTAGGGAACCCACTGCTTAAGCCTCAATAAAGCTTGCCTTG
AGTGCTTCAAGTAGTGTGTGCCCGTCTGTTGTGTGACTCTGGTAACTAGAGATCCCTCAGACCCTTTTAG
TCAGTGTGGAAAATCTCTAGCAGTGGCGCCCGAACAGGGACTTGAAAGCGAAAGGGAAACCAGAGGAGCT
CTCTCGACGCAGGACTCGGCTTGCTGAAGCGCGCACGGCAAGAGGCGAGGGGCGGCGACTGGTGAGTACG
CCAAAAATTTTGACTAGCGGAGGCTAGAAGGAGAGAGATGGGTGCGAGAGCGTCAGTATTAAGCGGGGGA
GAATTAGATCGCGATGGGAAAAAATTCGGTTAAGGCCAGGGGGAAAGAAAAAATATAAATTAAAACATAT
AGTATGGGCAAGCAGGGAGCTAGAACGATTCGCAGTTAATCCTGGCCTGTTAGAAACATCAGAAGGCTGT
AGACAAATACTGGGACAGCTACAACCATCCCTTCAGACAGGATCAGAAGAACTTAGATCATTATATAATA
CAGTAGCAACCCTCTATTGTGTGCATCAAAGGATAGAGATAAAAGACACCAAGGAAGCTTTAGACAAGAT
AGAGGAAGAGCAAAACAAAAGTAAGACCACCGCACAGCAAGCGGCCGCTGATCTTCAGACCTGGAGGAGG
AGATATGAGGGACAATTGGAGAAGTGAATTATATAAATATAAAGTAGTAAAAATTGAACCATTAGGAGTA
GCACCCACCAAGGCAAAGAGAAGAGTGGTGCAGAGAGAAAAAAGAGCAGTGGGAATAGGAGCTTTGTTCC
TTGGGTTCTTGGGAGCAGCAGGAAGCACTATGGGCGCAGCGTCAATGACGCTGACGGTACAGGCCAGACA
ATTATTGTCTGGTATAGTGCAGCAGCAGAACAATTTGCTGAGGGCTATTGAGGCGCAACAGCATCTGTTG
CAACTCACAGTCTGGGGCATCAAGCAGCTCCAGGCAAGAATCCTGGCTGTGGAAAGATACCTAAAGGATC
AACAGCTCCTGGGGATTTGGGGTTGCTCTGGAAAACTCATTTGCACCACTGCTGTGCCTTGGAATGCTAG
TTGGAGTAATAAATCTCTGGAACAGATTTGGAATCACACGACCTGGATGGAGTGGGACAGAGAAATTAAC
AATTACACAAGCTTAATACACTCCTTAATTGAAGAATCGCAAAACCAGCAAGAAAAGAATGAACAAGAAT
TATTGGAATTAGATAAATGGGCAAGTTTGTGGAATTGGTTTAACATAACAAATTGGCTGTGGTATATAAA
ATTATTCATAATGATAGTAGGAGGCTTGGTAGGTTTAAGAATAGTTTTTGCTGTACTTTCTATAGTGAAT
AGAGTTAGGCAGGGATATTCACCATTATCGTTTCAGACCCACCTCCCAACCCCGAGGGGACAATTCTCGA
CCTCGAGACAAATGGCAGTATTCATCCACAATTTTAAAAGAAAAGGGGGGATTGGGGGGTACAGTGCAGG
GGAAAGAATAGTAGACATAATAGCAACAGACATACAAACTAAAGAATTACAAAAACAAATTACAAAAATT
CAAAATTTTCGGGTTTATTACAGGGACAGCAGAGATCCACTTTGGCCGCGAATCGATATGTCGAGTTTAC
TCC
Features (pLannotate 1.2.2; 28 found; start..end, strand, type, name):
    332..397     +  CDS            3xFLAG: three tandem FLAG® epitope tags, followed by an enterokinase cleavage site
    398..3286    +  CDS            IREB2: IREB2_HUMAN - Experimental evidence at protein level: Swiss-Prot protein existence level 1. RNA-binding protein that binds to iron-responsive elements (IRES), which are stem-loop structures found in the 5'-UTR of ferritin, and delta aminolevulinic acid synthase mRNAs, and in the 3'-UTR of transferrin receptor mRNA. Binding to the IRE element in ferritin results in the repression of its mRNA translation. Binding of the protein to the transferrin receptor mRNA inhibits the degradation of this otherwise rapidly degraded mRNA. From Homo sapiens (Human).
   3299..3619    +  CDS            MAT2A (fragment): METK2_HUMAN - Also known as AMS2, MATA2. Experimental evidence at protein level: Swiss-Prot protein existence level 1. Catalyzes the formation of S-adenosylmethionine from methionine and ATP. The reaction comprises two steps that are both catalyzed by the same enzyme: formation of S-adenosylmethionine (AdoMet) and triphosphate, and subsequent hydrolysis of the triphosphate. From Homo sapiens (Human).
   3628..4138    +  promoter       hPGK promoter: human phosphoglycerate kinase 1 promoter
   4154..4540    +  CDS            BSD: blasticidin S deaminase; Aspergillus terreus BSD; confers resistance to blasticidin
   4604..5301    +  CDS            rtTA3 (fragment): reverse tetracycline transactivator 3 activates expression from Tet-responsive promoters in the presence of doxycycline
   5231..5341    +  CDS            VP48: 3 tandem repeats of the minimal activation domain of herpes simplex virus VP16 (Cheng et al., 2013)
   5377..5925    +  misc_feature   WPRE (fragment): woodchuck hepatitis virus posttranscriptional regulatory element
   5951..6022    +  CDS            nef (fragment): NEF_HV1Z2 - Experimental evidence at protein level: Swiss-Prot protein existence level 1. Extracellular Nef protein targets CD4(+) T-lymphocytes for apoptosis by interacting with CXCR4 surface receptors. From Human immunodeficiency virus type 1 group M subtype D (isolate Z2/CDC-Z34) (HIV-1).
   6024..6257    +  LTR            3' LTR (ΔU3): self-inactivating 3' long terminal repeat (LTR) from HIV-1
   6329..6450    +  polyA_signal   SV40 poly(A) signal: SV40 polyadenylation signal
   6490..6625    +  rep_origin     SV40 ori: SV40 origin of replication
   6633..6696    +  promoter       AmpR promoter: bla
   6697..7557    +  CDS            AmpR: β-lactamase; bla; confers resistance to ampicillin, carbenicillin, and related antibiotics
   7728..8316    +  rep_origin     ori: high-copy-number ColE1/pMB1/pBR322/pUC origin of replication
   8499..8591    +  CDS            lacI (fragment): lac repressor; lacI; The lac repressor binds to the lac operator to inhibit transcription in E. coli. This inhibition can be relieved by adding lactose or isopropyl-β-D-thiogalactopyranoside (IPTG).
   8604..8625    +  protein_bind   CAP binding site: CAP binding activates transcription in the presence of cAMP. E. coli catabolite activator protein
   8640..8670    +  promoter       lac promoter: promoter for the E. coli lac operon
   8674..8696    +  protein_bind   lac operator (fragment): The lac repressor binds to the lac operator to inhibit transcription in E. coli. This inhibition can be relieved by adding lactose or isopropyl-β-D-thiogalactopyranoside (IPTG). lac repressor encoded by lacI
   8739..8757    +  promoter       T3 promoter: promoter for bacteriophage T3 RNA polymerase
   8785..9011    +  promoter       RSV promoter: Rous sarcoma virus enhancer/promoter
   9012..9192    +  LTR            5' LTR (truncated): truncated 5' long terminal repeat (LTR) from HIV-1
   9239..9364    +  misc_feature   HIV-1 Ψ: packaging signal of human immunodeficiency virus type 1
   9348..9711    +  CDS            HIV-1 gag (fragment): gag protein from human immunodeficiency virus 1; gag
   9857..10090   +  misc_feature   RRE: The Rev response element (RRE) of HIV-1 allows for Rev-dependent mRNA export from the nucleus to the cytoplasm.
  10467..10491   +  CDS            Rev (fragment): human immunodeficiency virus 1 (HIV-1) Rev protein; rev; enhances nuclear export of unspliced and incompletely spliced viral mRNAs
  10532..10649   +  misc_feature   cPPT/CTS: central polypurine tract and central termination sequence of HIV-1
  10703..304     +  promoter       tight TRE promoter (across the origin): Tet-responsive promoter PTight, consisting of seven tet operator sequences followed by the minimal CMV promoter
