[The description below was written by a language model from this plasmid's Addgene catalogue record and pLannotate feature annotations shown in this document.]
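Description:
pCW57.1 blast OFF 3xflag IREB2 is a third-generation, self-inactivating HIV-1 lentiviral vector of about 10.7 kb, built on the pCW57.1-MAT2A backbone for doxycycline-suppressible (Tet-Off) expression of human IREB2 (iron regulatory protein 2, IRP2) in mammalian cells. It is propagated in E. coli through a high-copy ColE1/pUC origin with ampicillin resistance. The viral portion comprises an RSV promoter driving a truncated 5' LTR, the Ψ packaging signal with a gag fragment, RRE, cPPT/CTS, WPRE and a ΔU3 3' LTR. An SV40 poly(A) signal and SV40 origin lie downstream of the 3' LTR.

The payload is a tight TRE promoter (seven tet operators plus a minimal CMV promoter) driving IREB2 with an N-terminal 3xFLAG tag, cloned between NheI and SalI. The coding sequence carries silent mutations at the target sites of two IREB2 sgRNAs. These presumably make the cDNA resistant to those guides, allowing re-expression in CRISPR knockout cells. A short MAT2A fragment annotated just after the insert appears to be a remnant of the parental backbone's original insert. A second cassette uses the human PGK promoter to express blasticidin S deaminase, for selection of transduced cells, followed by a tetracycline transactivator. The automated annotation labels the transactivator as an rtTA3 fragment with a VP48 activation domain. The catalogue's "OFF" designation and stated purpose indicate that it behaves as a Tet-Off activator, so expression is on by default and shut off by adding doxycycline; the record does not explicitly state how the two coding regions are linked. The associated publication concerns IRP2 sensing of iron-sulfur cluster deficiency, iron homeostasis and ferroptosis sensitivity, in keeping with use for regulated, FLAG-detectable IRP2 expression.
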