Addgene plasmid #169889: pCW57.1 blast OFF 3xflag IREB2
Purpose: Express 3x flag IREB2, suppressible by doxycycline addition
Depositing lab: Richard Possemato. Depositing organization: NYU Grossman School of Medicine. Publication: Iron-sulfur cluster deficiency can be sensed by IRP2 and regulates iron homeostasis and sensitivity to ferroptosis independent of IRP1 and FBXL5. Terzi EM, Sviderskiy VO, Alvarez SW, Whiten GC, Possemato R. Sci Adv. 2021 May 26;7(22). pii: 7/22/eabg4302. doi: 10.1126/sciadv.abg4302. Print 2021 May. PubMed 34039609.
Backbone
  Vector backbone: pCW57.1-MAT2A
  Backbone manufacturer: Addgene 100521
  Backbone size w/o insert (bp): 7700
  Total vector size (bp): 10700
  Vector type: Mammalian Expression, Lentiviral ; Doxycycline mediated suppression
  Selectable markers: Blasticidin
Growth in bacteria
  Bacterial resistance: Ampicillin, 100 μg/mL
  Growth temperature: 37°C
  Growth strain: NEB Stable
  Copy number: High Copy
Gene/Insert
  Gene/Insert name: IREB2 (alt name: Iron Responsive Element Binding Protein 2)
  Species: H. sapiens (human)
  Insert size (bp): 3000
  Mutation: Silent mutations in sgIREB2_1 and sgIREB2_2 target sites
  Entrez Gene: IREB2 (a.k.a. ACO3, IRE-BP 2, IRE-BP2, IRP2, IRP2AD, NDCAMA)
  Promoter: TRE
  Tag / fusion protein: 3x Flag (N terminal on insert)
  Cloning method: Restriction Enzyme; 5′ cloning site NheI (not destroyed); 3′ cloning site SalI (not destroyed)
  Sequencing primers: 5′ AGCTCGTTTAGTGAACCGTCAGATC
Terms and licenses: Academic/Nonprofit Terms; Industry Terms: Not Available to Industry
How to cite: pCW57.1 blast OFF 3xflag IREB2 was a gift from Richard Possemato (Addgene plasmid # 169889 ; http://n2t.net/addgene:169889 ; RRID:Addgene_169889)
