>Addgene plasmid #169889 | pCW57.1 blast OFF 3xflag IREB2 | depositor partial sequence | sequence record 329583 | IREB2 sequence, cloned NheI-SalI
GCTAGCCTCGAGACATGGACTACAAAGACCATGACGGTGATTATAAAGATCATGACATCGATTACAAGGA
TGACGATGACAAGATGGACGCCCCAAAAGCAGGATACGCCTTTGAGTACCTTATTGAAACATTAAATGAC
AGTTCACATAAGAAGTTCTTCGATGTATCTAAACTTGGCACCAAGTATGATGTTCTGCCTTACTCAATAC
GGGTCTTGTTGGAAGCTGCTGTACGAAATTGTGATGGCTTTTTAATGAAGAAGGAAGATGTTATGAACAT
TTTAGACTGGAAAACCAAACAAAGCAATGTTGAAGTGCCCTTTTTCCCTGCCCGTGTTCTTCTTCAAGAT
TTTACTGGAATACCAGCAATGGTGGATTTTGCTGCTATGAGGGAGGCAGTGAAAACTCTTGGAGGTGATC
CTGAGAAAGTCCATCCTGCTTGTCCGACAGATCTTACAGTTGACCATTCTTTACAAATTGACTTCAGTAA
ATGTGCAATACAGAATGCACCGAACCCAGGCGGTGGTGACCTGCAGAAAGCAGGAAAGCTCTCTCCACTT
AAAGTGCAGCCTAAGAAGCTTCCCTGCAGAGGCCAGACTACCTGCCGAGGATCTTGTGATTCTGGAGAAC
TAGGCCGAAACTCAGGAACATTTTCTTCGCAGATTGAGAATACACCCATCCTGTGTCCTTTTCATTTGCA
ACCAGTGCCTGAACCTGAAACAGTGTTAAAAAATCAAGAAGTAGAATTCGGCAGAAATCGAGAGAGGCTT
CAGTTTTTTAAGTGGAGTTCAAGAGTTTTTAAGAATGTGGCAGTGATCCCTCCTGGGACCGGGATGGCCC
ATCAAATAAACTTAGAATATTTGTCAAGAGTGGTTTTTGAAGAAAAAGACCTCCTCTTCCCAGACAGTGT
AGTCGGCACAGATTCACACATAACGATGGTGAATGGTTTAGGGATTCTGGGGTGGGGGGTTGGAGGCATT
GAAACAGAAGCAGTTATGCTTGGTCTGCCAGTTTCTCTTACTTTACCAGAGGTGGTTGGATGTGAGTTAA
CTGGGTCATCAAACCCTTTTGTTACATCCATAGATGTTGTTCTTGGTATTACAAAGCACCTCAGGCAAGT
AGGAGTGGCTGGAAAGTTTGTTGAGTTTTTTGGAAGTGGAGTTTCACAATTATCTATAGTTGATCGAACT
ACAATAGCAAACATGTGTCCGGAATATGGTGCTATCCTCAGCTTTTTCCCTGTTGACAATGTGACATTAA
AACATTTAGAACATACAGGTTTTAGCAAAGCCAAACTCGAATCAATGGAAACATACCTTAAAGCTGTGAA
ATTGTTTCGAAATGACCAGAATTCTTCAGGAGAACCTGAATACTCCCAGGTGATCCAGATTAATCTGAAT
TCAATAGTTCCATCTGTTAGTGGTCCAAAAAGACCTCAGGATAGAGTTGCTGTGACAGATATGAAAAGCG
ATTTCCAGGCTTGCTTAAATGAAAAGGTTGGATTTAAAGGCTTCCAAATTGCAGCTGAAAAACAAAAGGA
TATTGTCTCCATTCATTATGAAGGAAGTGAATATAAGCTGTCTCATGGATCAGTGGTCATTGCTGCAGTT
ATCAGTTGTACCAATAATTGCAATCCATCTGTCATGCTTGCTGCAGGTCTTTTGGCTAAAAAGGCTGTTG
AAGCTGGTCTGCGTGTTAAACCTTATATAAGAACAAGTTTATCTCCAGGCAGTGGGATGGTTACACATTA
CCTCAGTTCAAGTGGAGTATTACCATATCTAAGTAAGCTTGGATTTGAAATCGTTGGCTATGGATGTTCA
ACTTGTGTGGGAAATACAGCACCCTTATCAGACGCAGTTTTAAATGCAGTAAAACAGGGTGATTTGGTTA
CCTGTGGAATTTTATCTGGAAACAAAAATTTTGAAGGTCGTCTTTGTGATTGTGTTCGTGCCAATTATCT
TGCCTCTCCACCCTTAGTGGTAGCTTATGCCATAGCAGGCACAGTGAATATAGATTTCCAGACAGAACCT
TTAGGTACTGACCCCACCGGCAAGAACATTTACCTGCATGATATTTGGCCTAGTCGAGAAGAAGTTCATC
GAGTAGAGGAAGAACATGTTATACTATCCATGTTTAAAGCATTAAAAGATAAAATAGAAATGGGGAATAA
ACGGTGGAATTCCTTAGAAGCACCGGATTCAGTTTTGTTTCCATGGGACTTAAAGTCTACTTATATCAGA
TGCCCTTCATTTTTTGATAAACTTACCAAAGAGCCAATTGCACTCCAGGCTATTGAAAATGCCCATGTCT
TATTATATTTGGGAGACTCTGTCACAACAGATCATATATCACCTGCAGGAAGTATCGCTAGGAATAGTGC
TGCCGCTAAGTATTTGACAAACAGAGGCCTTACCCCTCGTGAATTCAACTCTTACGGAGCTCGAAGAGGT
AATGATGCTGTAATGACAAGAGGCACTTTTGCAAATATCAAGCTTTTTAATAAGTTTATTGGAAAACCAG
CTCCTAAAACAATTCATTTTCCATCAGGACAGACGCTAGATGTATTTGAGGCTGCAGAGCTGTACCAGAA
AGAAGGTATCCCACTGATTATTTTAGCAGGAAAGAAATATGGTTCAGGAAACTCCAGAGACTGGGCTGCC
AAAGGACCGTATTTACTGGGTGTGAAAGCTGTTTTGGCTGAAAGTTATGAAAAAATACACAAAGATCATT
TGATTGGAATTGGCATAGCTCCACTTCAGTTCCTTCCAGGAGAAAATGCAGATTCCTTGGGCCTCTCCGG
TAGAGAAACATTTTCTTTAACATTTCCTGAAGAACTGTCTCCTGGAATTACATTGAATATACAGACAAGC
ACTGGAAAAGTATTCAGCGTGATTGCTTCGTTTGAAGATGATGTGGAAATAACATTATACAAACATGGAG
GATTATTAAACTTTGTGGCACGAAAATTCTCATAGTATCGCGGCCGCGTCGAC
